>Addgene plasmid #28232 | pCMV-Tag4/hL3MBTL2 | depositor partial sequence | sequence record 13362 | Author sequence
ATGGAGAAGCCCCGGAGTATTGAGGAGACCCCATCTTCAGAACCAATGGAGGAAGAGGAAGATGACGACT
TGGAGCTGTTTGGTGGCTATGATAGTTTCCGGAGTTATAACAGCAGTGTGGGCAGTGAGAGCAGCTCCTA
TCTGGAGGAGTCAAGTGAAGCAGAAAATGAGGATCGGGAAGCAGGGGAACTGCCGACCTCCCCGCTGCAT
TTGCTCAGCCCTGGGACTCCTCGCTCCTTGGATGGCAGTGGTTCTGAGCCAGCTGTCTGTGAGATGTGTG
GTATCGTGGGTACAAGGGAAGCCTTCTTCTCCAAGACCAAGAGGTTCTGCAGCGTCTCCTGCTCCAGGAG
CTACTCCTCCAACTCCAAGAAAGCCAGTATCTTGGCTAGGTTACAGGGAAAACCACCGACCAAAAAAGCC
AAAGTCCTGCACAAGGCTGCCTGGTCTGCCAAAATTGGAGCCTTCCTCCACTCTCAAGGGACAGGACAGC
TGGCAGATGGGACACCAACAGGACAAGACGCTCTGGTCTTGGGCTTCGACTGGGGGAAGTTCCTGAAGGA
TCACAGTTACAAGGCTGCTCCCGTCAGCTGTTTCAAGCACGTCCCACTCTATGACCAGTGGGAGGATGTG
ATGAAAGGGATGAAGGTGGAGGTGCTCAACAGTGATGCTGTGCTCCCCAGCCGGGTGTACTGGATCGCCT
CTGTCATCCAGACAGCAGGGTATCGGGTGCTGCTTCGGTATGAAGGCTTTGAAAATGACGCCAGCCATGA
CTTCTGGTGCAACCTGGGAACAGTGGATGTCCACCCCATTGGCTGGTGTGCCATCAACAGCAAGATCCTA
GTGCCCCCACGGACCATCCATGCCAAGTTCACCGACTGGAAGGGCTACCTCATGAAACGGCTGGTGGGCT
CCAGGACGCTTCCCGTGGATTTCCACATCAAGATGGTGGAGAGCATGAAGTACCCCTTTAGGCAGGGCAT
GCGGCTGGAAGTGGTGGACAAGTCCCAGGTGTCACGCACTCGCATGGCTGTGGTGGACACAGTAATCGGG
GGTCGCCTACGGCTCCTCTACGAGGATGGTGACAGTGACGACGACTTCTGGTGCCACATGTGGAGCCCCC
TGATCCACCCAGTGGGTTGGTCACGACGTGTGGGCCACGGCATCAAGATGTCAGAGAGGCGAAGTGACAT
GGCCCATCACCCCACCTTCCGGAAGATCTACTGTGATGCCGTTCCTTACCTCTTCAAGAAGGTACGAGCA
GTCTACACAGAAGGCGGTTGGTTTGAGGAAGGGATGAAGCTGGAGGCCATTGACCCCCTGAATCTGGGCA
ACATCTGCGTGGCAACTGTCTGTAAGGTTCTCCTGGATGGATACCTGATGATCTGTGTGGACGGGGGGCC
CTCCACAGATGGCTTGGACTGGTTCTGCTACCATGCCTCTTCCCACGCCATCTTCCCGGCCACCTTCTGT
CAGAAGAATGACATTGAGCTCACACCGCCAAAAGGTTATGAGGCACAGACTTTCAACTGGGAGAACTACT
TGGAGAAGACCAAGTCGAAAGCCGCTCCATCGAGACTCTTTAACATGGATTGCCCAAACCATGGCTTCAA
GGTGGGCATGAAGCTGGAGGCCGTGGACCTGATGGAGCCCCGGCTCATCTGTGTGGCCACGGTGAAACGA
GTGGTGCATCGGCTCCTCAGCATCCACTTTGACGGCTGGGACAGCGAGTACGACCAGTGGGTGGACTGCG
AGTCCCCAGACATCTACCCCGTCGGCTGGTGTGAGCTCACCGGCTACCAGCTCCAGCCTCCTGTGGCCGC
AGAACCGGCCACACCGCTGAAGGCCAAAGAGGCCACAAAGAAGAAAAAGAAACAGTTTGGGAAGAAAAGG
AAAAGAATCCCGCCCACTAAGACGCGACCCCTCAGACAGGGGTCCAAGAAGCCCCTGCTGGAGGACGACC
CTCAGGGTGCCAGGAAGATCTCGTCGGAGCCTGTTCCTGGCGAGATCATTGCTGTGCGTGTGAAGGAAGA
GCATCTAGACGTGGCCTCGCCCGACAAGGCTTCAAGTCCAGAGCTGCCTGTCTCCGTCGAGAACATCAAG
CAGGAAACAGACGACTGA
