>Addgene plasmid #28232 | pCMV-Tag4/hL3MBTL2 | addgene partial sequence | sequence record 34575 | 28232 with T7
CCGGGCCCTACTTATCGTCGTCATCCTTGTAATCCTCGAGGTCGTCTGTTTCCTGCTTGATGTTCTCGAC
GGAGACAGGCAGCTCTGGACTTGAAGCCTTGTCGGGCGAGGCCACGTCTAGATGCTCTTCCTTCACACGC
ACAGCAATGATCTCGCCAGGAACAGGCTCCGACGAGATCTTCCTGGCACCCTGAGGGTCGTCCTCCAGCA
GGGGCTTCTTGGACCCCTGTCTGAGGGGTCGCGTCTTAGTGGGCGGGATTCTTTTCCTTTTCTTCCCAAA
CTGTTTCTTTTTCTTCTTTGTGGCCTCTTTGGCCTTCAGCGGTGTGGCCGGTTCTGCGGCCACAGGGGGC
TGGAGCTGGTAGCCGGTGAGCTCACACCAGCCGACGGGGTAGATGTCTGGGGACTCGCAGTCCACCCACT
GGTCGTACTCGCTGTCCCAGCCGTCAAAGTGGATGCTGAGGAGCCGATGCACCACTCGTTTCACCGTGGC
CACACAGATGAGCCGGGGCTCCATCAGGTCCACGGCCTCCAGCTTCATGCCCACCTTGAAGCCATGGTTT
GGGCAATCCATGTTAAAGAGTCTCGATGGAGCGGCTTTCGACTTGGTCTTCTCCAAGTAGTTCTCCCAGT
TGAAAGTCTGTGCCTCATAACCTTTTGGCGGTGTGAGCTCAATGTCATTCTTCTGACAGAAGGTGGCCGG
GAAGATGGCGTGGGAAGAGGCATGGTAGCAGAACCAGTCCAAGCCATCTGTGGAGGGCCCCCCGTCCACA
CAGATCATCAGGTATCCATCCAGGAGAACCTTACAGACAGTTGCCACGCAGATGTTGCCCAGATTCAGGG
GGTCAATGGCCTC
