[The description below was written by a language model from this plasmid's Addgene catalogue record.]
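Description:
pCMV-Tag4/hL3MBTL2 is a mammalian expression plasmid built on the commercial pCMV-Tag4A backbone (about 4.3 kb without insert). It carries the human L3MBTL2 coding sequence, also known as l(3)mbt-like 2 or H-l(3)mbt-like protein 2, as an insert of roughly 2.1 kb. The insert was cloned by restriction digestion between BamHI at the 5′ end and XhoI at the 3′ end, and both sites remain intact, so the insert can be excised or replaced. The plasmid is maintained in E. coli as a high-copy plasmid under kanamycin selection. In mammalian cells, neomycin resistance allows G418 selection of stable transfectants. No feature table is provided, so elements such as the replication origin and polyadenylation signals are not individually documented here.

The promoter is not listed as a separate field, but the backbone name and the CMV promoter sequencing primer indicate that expression is driven by the cytomegalovirus immediate-early promoter, which gives strong constitutive transcription in many mammalian cell lines. The backbone supplies a FLAG epitope fused in frame to the C terminus of L3MBTL2. The tagged protein can therefore be detected by immunoblotting or immunofluorescence and recovered by anti-FLAG affinity purification or immunoprecipitation.

L3MBTL2 belongs to the MBT-domain family of proteins related to Drosophila l(3)mbt. The construct was deposited in connection with a study of L3MBTL1 as a histone-methylation-dependent chromatin-compacting factor. The record does not state the specific experimental role of this plasmid, but it is suited to transient or stable expression of FLAG-tagged human L3MBTL2 for studying its interactions, localisation and chromatin-related functions.
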