Addgene plasmid #28232: pCMV-Tag4/hL3MBTL2
Depositing lab: Danny Reinberg. Depositing organization: NYU Grossman School of Medicine. Publication: L3MBTL1, a histone-methylation-dependent chromatin lock. Trojer P, Li G, Sims RJ, Vaquero A, Kalakonda N, Boccuni P, Lee D, Erdjument-Bromage H, Tempst P, Nimer SD, Wang YH, Reinberg D. Cell. 2007 Jun 1. 129(5):915-28. 10.1016/j.cell.2007.03.048 PubMed 17540172.
Backbone
  Vector backbone: pCMV-Tag4A
  Backbone manufacturer: Stratagene
  Backbone size w/o insert (bp): 4300
  Vector type: Mammalian Expression
  Selectable markers: Neomycin (select with G418)
Growth in bacteria
  Bacterial resistance: Kanamycin, 50 μg/mL
  Growth temperature: 37°C
  Growth strain: DH5alpha
  Copy number: High Copy
Gene/Insert
  Gene/Insert name: l(3)mbt-like 2 (Drosophila) (alt names: L3MBTL2; H-l(3)mbt-like protein 2)
  Species: H. sapiens (human)
  Insert size (bp): 2118
  GenBank ID: NM_031488
  Entrez Gene: L3MBTL2 (a.k.a. H-l(3)mbt-l, L3MBT)
  Tag / fusion protein: FLAG (C terminal on backbone)
  Cloning method: Restriction Enzyme; 5′ cloning site BamHI (not destroyed); 3′ cloning site XhoI (not destroyed)
  Sequencing primers: 5′ CMVPro Fwd
Terms and licenses: Academic/Nonprofit Terms; Industry Terms: Not Available to Industry
How to cite: pCMV-Tag4/hL3MBTL2 was a gift from Danny Reinberg (Addgene plasmid # 28232 ; http://n2t.net/addgene:28232 ; RRID:Addgene_28232)
